Addgene plasmid #221319: pRetroX-TRE3G-IRSp53 S269D
Purpose: Dox-inducible expression of IRSp53 mutant in mammalian cells by retroviral transduction
Depositing lab: Jonathan Kagan. Depositing organization: Boston Children's Hospital. Publication: pLxIS-containing domains are biochemically flexible regulators of interferons and metabolism. Landau LM, Chaudhary N, Tien YC, Rogozinska M, Joshi S, Yao C, Crowley J, Hullahalli K, Campbell IW, Waldor MK, Haigis M, Kagan JC. Mol Cell. 2024 Jul 11;84(13):2436-2454.e10. doi: 10.1016/j.molcel.2024.05.030. Epub 2024 Jun 25. PubMed 38925114.
Backbone
  Vector backbone: pRetroX-TRE3G
  Vector type: Retroviral
Growth in bacteria
  Bacterial resistance: Ampicillin, 100 μg/mL
  Growth temperature: 37°C
  Growth strain: NEB Stable
  Copy number: High Copy
Gene/Insert
  Gene/Insert name: IRSp53
  Species: M. musculus (mouse)
  Mutation: S269D
  Entrez Gene: Baiap2 (a.k.a. IRSp53)
  Promoter: TRE3G
  Tag / fusion protein: 3xFLAG (N terminal on insert)
  Cloning method: Restriction Enzyme; 5′ cloning site BamHI (not destroyed); 3′ cloning site EcoRI (not destroyed)
Terms and licenses: Academic/Nonprofit Terms; Industry Terms: Not Available to Industry
How to cite: pRetroX-TRE3G-IRSp53 S269D was a gift from Jonathan Kagan (Addgene plasmid # 221319 ; http://n2t.net/addgene:221319 ; RRID:Addgene_221319)
