[The description below was written by a language model from this plasmid's Addgene catalogue record and pLannotate feature annotations shown in this document.]
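Description:
pRetroX-TRE3G-IRSp53 S269D is a self-inactivating gammaretroviral transfer vector built on the pRetroX-TRE3G backbone for doxycycline-inducible expression of a mutant mouse IRSp53 (encoded by Baiap2) in mammalian cells. In bacteria it is maintained through a high-copy ColE1/pUC-type origin and selected with ampicillin via the β-lactamase gene. The viral portion begins with a hybrid 5′ end in which the CMV enhancer and promoter are fused to a truncated LTR, which drives transcription of the genomic RNA in packaging cells. This is followed by a Ψ packaging signal and a truncated gag segment lacking its start codon, which aids encapsidation. The 3′ LTR carries a U3 deletion, so after reverse transcription and integration the proviral LTRs are transcriptionally weak and expression depends on the internal promoters.

The payload sits downstream of the TRE3GV promoter, a third-generation Tet-responsive promoter adapted for retroviral use. It is active only when a Tet-On 3G transactivator is present and doxycycline is added. This plasmid does not carry the transactivator, which must be supplied separately. The insert, cloned between BamHI and EcoRI sites, encodes IRSp53 with an N-terminal 3xFLAG tag (the annotation picks up only a FLAG fragment directly before the Baiap2 reading frame) and an S269D substitution, a serine-to-aspartate change of the kind commonly used to mimic phosphorylation, although the record does not state the rationale. IRSp53 is an adapter linking small G-proteins to actin cytoskeleton effectors. A separate PGK promoter–puromycin N-acetyltransferase cassette allows constitutive selection of transduced cells. The construct is intended for generating stable cell lines in which the tagged mutant can be induced on demand.
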