Features (pLannotate 1.2.2; 19 found; start..end, strand, type, name):
     61..81      +  CDS            FLAG (fragment): FLAG® epitope tag, followed by an enterokinase cleavage site
     82..1686    +  CDS            Baiap2: BAIP2_MOUSE - Experimental evidence at protein level: Swiss-Prot protein existence level 1. Adapter protein that links membrane-bound small G-proteins to cytoplasmic effector proteins. Necessary for CDC42-mediated reorganization of the actin cytoskeleton and for RAC1-mediated membrane ruffling. Involved in the regulation of the actin cytoskeleton by WASF family members and the Arp2/3 complex. Plays a role in neurite growth. Acts syngeristically with ENAH to promote filipodia formation. Plays a role in the reorganization of the actin cytoskeleton in response to bacterial infection. Participates
   1703..2202    +  promoter       PGK promoter: mouse phosphoglycerate kinase 1 promoter
   2223..2822    +  CDS            PuroR: puromycin N-acetyltransferase; pac from Streptomyces alboniger; confers resistance to puromycin
   2889..2961    +  CDS            env (fragment): murine leukemia virus gPr80 envelope polyprotein precursor; env; proteolytically cleaved into gp70SU and p15TM subunits
   3003..3428    +  LTR            3' LTR (ΔU3): self-inactivating 3' long terminal repeat (LTR) from Moloney murine leukemia virus
   3497..3537    +  CDS            rop (fragment): Rop protein, which maintains plasmids at low copy number; rop
   3639..3677    +  misc_feature   bom (fragment): basis of mobility region from pBR322
   3694..4023    +  promoter       SV40 promoter: SV40 enhancer and early promoter
   4029..4130    +  misc_feature   bom (fragment): basis of mobility region from pBR322
   4316..4904    -  rep_origin     ori: high-copy-number ColE1/pMB1/pBR322/pUC origin of replication
   5075..5935    -  CDS            AmpR: β-lactamase; bla; confers resistance to ampicillin, carbenicillin, and related antibiotics
   5936..6040    -  promoter       AmpR promoter: bla
   6226..6605    +  enhancer       CMV enhancer: human cytomegalovirus immediate early enhancer
   6606..6809    +  promoter       CMV promoter: human cytomegalovirus (CMV) immediate early promoter
   6810..6985    +  LTR            5' LTR (truncated): truncated long terminal repeat from Moloney murine sarcoma virus
   7107..7381    +  misc_feature   MESV Ψ (fragment): packaging signal of murine embryonic stem cell virus
   7448..7864    +  CDS            gag (truncated): truncated Moloney murine leukemia virus (MMLV) gag gene lacking the start codon
   7904..8253    +  promoter       TRE3GV promoter: 3rd-generation Tet-responsive promoter that can be activated by binding of Tet-On® 3G, optimized for retroviral and lentiviral vectors
>Addgene plasmid #221319 | pRetroX-TRE3G-IRSp53 S269D | addgene full sequence | sequence record 439167 | Addgene NGS Result
GGATCCGCCACCATGGACTACAAGGATCACGACGGTGATTACAAGGACCACGACATCGACTACAAGGACG
ACGACGACAAGATGTCGCTTTCACGCTCGGAGGAGATGCACCGGCTCACGGAAAATGTCTACAAGACCAT
CATGGAGCAGTTCAACCCCAGCCTCCGCAACTTCATCGCCATGGGCAAGAACTATGAGAAAGCACTGGCA
GGTGTCACCTTCGCTGCCAAAGGCTATTTCGATGCTCTGGTAAAGATGGGGGAGCTGGCCAGCGAGAGCC
AGGGCTCTAAGGAACTTGGGGACGTCCTCTTCCAGATGGCTGAGGTGCACCGGCAGATCCAGAACCAGTT
GGAAGAGACGCTGAAGTCTTTTCACAATGAGCTGCTCACGCAGCTGGAGCAGAAAGTAGAACTGGACTCC
AGGTATCTAAGTGCTGCACTGAAGAAATACCAAACGGAACAGAGGAGCAAAGGGGACGCCCTGGACAAGT
GTCAGGCTGAGCTGAAGAAGCTCCGCAAGAAGAGCCAAGGGAGTAAGAACCCTCAGAAGTACTCAGACAA
GGAGCTGCAGTACATCGATGCCATCAGCAATAAGCAGGGCGAGCTGGAGAACTACGTGTCTGACGGCTAC
AAGACAGCACTCACTGAGGAGCGCAGGAGGTTCTGCTTCCTGGTGGAAAAGCAGTGCGCTGTGGCCAAGA
ACTCTGCTGCTTACCATTCCAAGGGCAAGGAGTTGCTGGCCCAGAAGCTGCCTCTGTGGCAGCAAGCCTG
TGCCGACCCCAACAAGATCCCAGACCGTGCTGTCCAGCTGATGCAACAGATGGCCAATAGCAATGGCTCC
ATCCTTCCAAGTGCCCTGTCAGCTTCCAAGTCCAACCTGGTCATCGACGATCCCATTCCTGGAGCCAAGC
CCTTGCCAGTGCCACCTGAGCTGGCACCATTTGTGGGGCGGATGTCTGCTCAGGAGAATGTACCTGTCAT
GAATGGCGTCGCAGGCCCGGACAGCGAGGACTACAACCCCTGGGCTGACCGAAAGGCTGCCCAGCCCAAA
TCCCTGTCTCCCCCGCAGTCTCAAAGCAAGCTGAGCGACTCGTACTCCAACACACTCCCCGTGCGCAAGA
GCGTGACGCCGAAGAACAGCTATGCCACCACTGAGAACAAGACACTGCCACGTTCAAGCTCCATGGCAGC
TGGCCTAGAACGTAATGGCCGCATGCGGGTCAAGGCCATTTTCTCCCACGCGGCCGGTGACAATAGCACT
CTGCTGAGCTTCAAGGAGGGCGACCTCATCACGCTGCTAGTGCCTGAGGCCCGTGACGGCTGGCACTATG
GGGAGAGTGAGAAGACCAAGATGCGGGGCTGGTTCCCCTTCTCCTACACCCGGGTCCTGGACAGTGACGG
AAGTGACAGATTGCATATGAGCCTGCAGCAGGGCAAGAGCAGCAGCACAGGCAACCTCCTAGACAAGGAT
GACCTGGCCCTCCCCCCTCCTGACTACGGCACGTCCTCCCGGGCATTCCCCACCCAGACAGCCGGCACAT
TCAAGCAGAGACCCTACAGCGTGGCCGTTCCTGCCTTCTCTCAGGGTCTGGATGACTACGGGGCACGGTC
TGTGAGCAGGAACCCCTTCGCCAACGTCCATCTGAAACCAACAGTGACCAATGACAGATCAGCCCCTCTG
CTCAGCTGATAAGAATTCTACCGGGTAGGGGAGGCGCTTTTCCCAAGGCAGTCTGGAGCATGCGCTTTAG
CAGCCCCGCTGGGCACTTGGCGCTACACAAGTGGCCTCTGGCCTCGCACACATTCCACATCCACCGGTAG
GCGCCAACCGGCTCCGTTCTTTGGTGGCCCCTTCGCGCCACCTTCTACTCCTCCCCTAGTCAGGAAGTTC
CCCCCCGCCCCGCAGCTCGCGTCGTGCAGGACGTGACAAATGGAAGTAGCACGTCTCACTAGTCTCGTGC
AGATGGACAGCACCGCTGAGCAATGGAAGCGGGTAGGCCTTTGGGGCAGCGGCCAATAGCAGCTTTGCTC
CTTCGCTTTCTGGGCTCAGAGGCTGGGAAGGGGTGGGTCCGGGGGCGGGCTCAGGGGCGGGCTCAGGGGC
GGGGCGGGCGCCCGAAGGTCCTCCGGAGGCCCGGCATTCTGCACGCTTCAAAAGCGCACGTCTGCCGCGC
TGTTCTCCTCTTCCTCATCTCCGGGCCTTTCGACCTGCAGCCCAAGCTTACCATGACCGAGTACAAGCCC
ACGGTGCGCCTCGCCACCCGCGACGACGTCCCCAGGGCCGTACGCACCCTCGCCGCCGCGTTCGCCGACT
ACCCCGCCACGCGCCACACCGTCGATCCGGACCGCCACATCGAGCGGGTCACCGAGCTGCAAGAACTCTT
CCTCACGCGCGTCGGGCTCGACATCGGCAAGGTGTGGGTCGCGGACGACGGCGCCGCGGTGGCGGTCTGG
ACCACGCCGGAGAGCGTCGAAGCGGGGGCGGTGTTCGCCGAGATCGGCCCGCGCATGGCCGAGTTGAGCG
GTTCCCGGCTGGCCGCGCAGCAACAGATGGAAGGCCTCCTGGCGCCGCACCGGCCCAAGGAGCCCGCGTG
GTTCCTGGCCACCGTCGGCGTCTCGCCCGACCACCAGGGCAAGGGTCTGGGCAGCGCCGTCGTGCTCCCC
GGAGTGGAGGCGGCCGAGCGCGCCGGGGTGCCCGCCTTCCTGGAGACCTCCGCGCCCCGCAACCTCCCCT
TCTACGAGCGGCTCGGCTTCACCGTCACCGCCGACGTCGAGGTGCCCGAAGGACCGCGCACCTGGTGCAT
GACCCGCAAGCCCGGTGCCTGACGCCCGCCCCACGACCCGCAGCGCCCGACCGAAAGGAGCGCACGACCC
CATGCATCGGCGTCTCGAGATATCAGTGGTCCAGGCTCTAGTTTTGACTCAACAATATCACCAGCTGAAG
CCTATAGAGTACGAGCCATAGATAAAATAAAAGATTTTATTTAGTCTCCAGAAAAAGGGGGGAATGAAAG
ACCCCACCTGTAGGTTTGGCAAGCTAGCTTAAGTAACGCCATTTTGCAAGGCATGGAAAAATACATAACT
GAGAATAGAGAAGTTCAGATCAAGGTCAGGAACAGATGGAACAGGGTCGACCCTAGAGAACCATCAGATG
TTTCCAGGGTGCCCCAAGGACCTGAAATGACCCTGTGCCTTATTTGAACTAACCAATCAGTTCGCTTCTC
GCTTCTGTTCGCGCGCTTCTGCTCCCCGAGCTCAATAAAAGAGCCCACAACCCCTCACTCGGGGCGCCAG
TCCTCCGATTGACTGAGTCGCCCGGGTACCCGTGTATCCAATAAACCCTCTTGCAGTTGCATCCGACTTG
TGGTCTCGCTGTTCCTTGGGAGGGTCTCCTCTGAGTGATTGACTACCCGTCAGCGGGGGTCTTTCATTTG
GGGGCTCGTCCGGGATCGGGAGACCCCTGCCCAGGGACCACCGACCCACCACCGGGAGGTAAGCTGGCTG
CCTCGCGCGTTTCGGTGATGACGGTGAAAACCTCTGACACATGCAGCTCCCGGAGACGGTCACAGCTTGT
CTGTAAGCGGATGCCGGGAGCAGACAAGCCCGTCAGGGCGCGTCAGCGGGTGTTGGCGGGTGTCGGGGCG
CAGCCATGACCCAGTCACGTAGCGATAGCGGAGTGTAGATCCGGCTGTGGAATGTGTGTCAGTTAGGGTG
TGGAAAGTCCCCAGGCTCCCCAGCAGGCAGAAGTATGCAAAGCATGCATCTCAATTAGTCAGCAACCAGG
TGTGGAAAGTCCCCAGGCTCCCCAGCAGGCAGAAGTATGCAAAGCATGCATCTCAATTAGTCAGCAACCA
TAGTCCCGCCCCTAACTCCGCCCATCCCGCCCCTAACTCCGCCCAGTTCCGCCCATTCTCCGCCCCATGG
CTGACTAATTTTTTTTATTTATGCAGAGGCCGAGGCCGCCTCGGCCTCTGAGCTATTCCAGAAGTAGTGA
GGAGGCTTTTTTGGAGGCCTAGGCTTTTGCAAAAAGCTTACTGGCTTAACTATGCGGCATCAGAGCAGAT
TGTACTGAGAGTGCACCATATGCGGTGTGAAATACCGCACAGATGCGTAAGGAGAAAATACCGCATCAGG
CGCTCTTCCGCTTCCTCGCTCACTGACTCGCTGCGCTCGGTCGTTCGGCTGCGGCGAGCGGTATCAGCTC
ACTCAAAGGCGGTAATACGGTTATCCACAGAATCAGGGGATAACGCAGGAAAGAACATGTGAGCAAAAGG
CCAGCAAAAGGCCAGGAACCGTAAAAAGGCCGCGTTGCTGGCGTTTTTCCATAGGCTCCGCCCCCCTGAC
GAGCATCACAAAAATCGACGCTCAAGTCAGAGGTGGCGAAACCCGACAGGACTATAAAGATACCAGGCGT
TTCCCCCTGGAAGCTCCCTCGTGCGCTCTCCTGTTCCGACCCTGCCGCTTACCGGATACCTGTCCGCCTT
TCTCCCTTCGGGAAGCGTGGCGCTTTCTCATAGCTCACGCTGTAGGTATCTCAGTTCGGTGTAGGTCGTT
CGCTCCAAGCTGGGCTGTGTGCACGAACCCCCCGTTCAGCCCGACCGCTGCGCCTTATCCGGTAACTATC
GTCTTGAGTCCAACCCGGTAAGACACGACTTATCGCCACTGGCAGCAGCCACTGGTAACAGGATTAGCAG
AGCGAGGTATGTAGGCGGTGCTACAGAGTTCTTGAAGTGGTGGCCTAACTACGGCTACACTAGAAGGACA
GTATTTGGTATCTGCGCTCTGCTGAAGCCAGTTACCTTCGGAAAAAGAGTTGGTAGCTCTTGATCCGGCA
AACAAACCACCGCTGGTAGCGGTGGTTTTTTTGTTTGCAAGCAGCAGATTACGCGCAGAAAAAAAGGATC
TCAAGAAGATCCTTTGATCTTTTCTACGGGGTCTGACGCTCAGTGGAACGAAAACTCACGTTAAGGGATT
TTGGTCATGAGATTATCAAAAAGGATCTTCACCTAGATCCTTTTAAATTAAAAATGAAGTTTTAAATCAA
TCTAAAGTATATATGAGTAAACTTGGTCTGACAGTTACCAATGCTTAATCAGTGAGGCACCTATCTCAGC
GATCTGTCTATTTCGTTCATCCATAGTTGCCTGACTCCCCGTCGTGTAGATAACTACGATACGGGAGGGC
TTACCATCTGGCCCCAGTGCTGCAATGATACCGCGAGACCCACGCTCACCGGCTCCAGATTTATCAGCAA
TAAACCAGCCAGCCGGAAGGGCCGAGCGCAGAAGTGGTCCTGCAACTTTATCCGCCTCCATCCAGTCTAT
TAATTGTTGCCGGGAAGCTAGAGTAAGTAGTTCGCCAGTTAATAGTTTGCGCAACGTTGTTGCCATTGCT
GCAGGCATCGTGGTGTCACGCTCGTCGTTTGGTATGGCTTCATTCAGCTCCGGTTCCCAACGATCAAGGC
GAGTTACATGATCCCCCATGTTGTGCAAAAAAGCGGTTAGCTCCTTCGGTCCTCCGATCGTTGTCAGAAG
TAAGTTGGCCGCAGTGTTATCACTCATGGTTATGGCAGCACTGCATAATTCTCTTACTGTCATGCCATCC
GTAAGATGCTTTTCTGTGACTGGTGAGTACTCAACCAAGTCATTCTGAGAATAGTGTATGCGGCGACCGA
GTTGCTCTTGCCCGGCGTCAACACGGGATAATACCGCGCCACATAGCAGAACTTTAAAAGTGCTCATCAT
TGGAAAACGTTCTTCGGGGCGAAAACTCTCAAGGATCTTACCGCTGTTGAGATCCAGTTCGATGTAACCC
ACTCGTGCACCCAACTGATCTTCAGCATCTTTTACTTTCACCAGCGTTTCTGGGTGAGCAAAAACAGGAA
GGCAAAATGCCGCAAAAAAGGGAATAAGGGCGACACGGAAATGTTGAATACTCATACTCTTCCTTTTTCA
ATATTATTGAAGCATTTATCAGGGTTATTGTCTCATGAGCGGATACATATTTGAATGTATTTAGAAAAAT
AAACAAATAGGGGTTCCGCGCACATTTCCCCGAAAAGTGCCACCTGACGTCTAAGAAACCATTATTATCA
TGACATTAACCTATAAAAATAGGCGTATCACGAGGCCCTTTCGTCTTCAAGAATTAGCTTGGCCATTGCA
TACGTTGTATCCATATCATAATATGTACATTTATATTGGCTCATGTCCAACATTACCGCCATGTTGACAT
TGATTATTGACTAGTTATTAATAGTAATCAATTACGGGGTCATTAGTTCATAGCCCATATATGGAGTTCC
GCGTTACATAACTTACGGTAAATGGCCCGCCTGGCTGACCGCCCAACGACCCCCGCCCATTGACGTCAAT
AATGACGTATGTTCCCATAGTAACGCCAATAGGGACTTTCCATTGACGTCAATGGGTGGAGTATTTACGG
TAAACTGCCCACTTGGCAGTACATCAAGTGTATCATATGCCAAGTACGCCCCCTATTGACGTCAATGACG
GTAAATGGCCCGCCTGGCATTATGCCCAGTACATGACCTTATGGGACTTTCCTACTTGGCAGTACATCTA
CGTATTAGTCATCGCTATTACCATGGTGATGCGGTTTTGGCAGTACATCAATGGGCGTGGATAGCGGTTT
GACTCACGGGGATTTCCAAGTCTCCACCCCATTGACGTCAATGGGAGTTTGTTTTGGCACCAAAATCAAC
GGGACTTTCCAAAATGTCGTAACAACTCCGCCCCATTGACGCAAATGGGCGGTAGGCGTGTACGGTGGGA
GGTCTATATAAGCAGAGCTCAATAAAAGAGCCCACAACCCCTCACTCGGCGCGCCAGTCTTCCGATAGAC
TGCGTCGCCCGGGTACCCGTATTCCCAATAAAGCCTCTTGCTGTTTGCATCCGAATCGTGGTCTCGCTGT
TCCTTGGGAGGGTCTCCTCTGAGTGATTGACTACCCACGACGGGGGTCTTTCATTTGGGGGCTCGTCCGG
GATTTGGAGACCCCTGCCCAGGGACCACCGACCCACCACCGGGAGGTAAGCTGGCCAGCAACTTATCTGT
GTCTGTCCGATTGTCTAGTGTCTATGTTTGATGTTATGCGCCTGCGTCTGTACTAGTTAGCTAACTAGCT
CTGTATCTGGCGGACCCGTGGTGGAACTGACGAGTTCTGAACACCCGGCCGCAACCCTGGGAGACGTCCC
AGGGACTTTGGGGGCCGTTTTTGTGGCCCGACCTGAGGAAGGGAGTCGATGTGGAATCCGACCCCGTCAG
GATATGTGGTTCTGGTAGGAGACGAGAACCTAAAACAGTTCCCGCCTCCGTCTGAATTTTTGCTTTCGGT
TTGGAACCGAAGCCGCGCGTCTTGTCTGCTGCAGCGCTGCAGCATCGTTCTGTGTTGTCTCTGTCTGACT
GTGTTTCTGTATTTGTCTGAAAATTAGGGCCAGACTGTTACCACTCCCTTAAGTTTGACCTTAGGTCACT
GGAAAGATGTCGAGCGGATCGCTCACAACCAGTCGGTAGATGTCAAGAAGAGACGTTGGGTTACCTTCTG
CTCTGCAGAATGGCCAACCTTTAACGTCGGATGGCCGCGAGACGGCACCTTTAACCGAGACCTCATCACC
CAGGTTAAGATCAAGGTCTTTTCACCTGGCCCGCATGGACACCCAGACCAGGTCCCCTACATCGTGACCT
GGGAAGCCTTGGCTTTTGACCCCCCTCCCTGGGTCAAGCCCTTTGTACACCCTAAGCCTCCGCCTCCTCT
TCCTCCATCCGCCCCGTCTCTCCCCCTTGAACCTCCTCGTTCGACCCCGCCTCGATCCTCCCTTTATCCA
GCCCTCACTCCTTCTCTAGGCGCCGGAATTGAAGATCTCGATGAGGCCCTTTCGTCTTCACTCGAGTTTA
CTCCCTATCAGTGATAGAGAACGTATGAAGAGTTTACTCCCTATCAGTGATAGAGAACGTATGCAGACTT
TACTCCCTATCAGTGATAGAGAACGTATAAGGAGTTTACTCCCTATCAGTGATAGAGAACGTATGACCAG
TTTACTCCCTATCAGTGATAGAGAACGTATCTACAGTTTACTCCCTATCAGTGATAGAGAACGTATATCC
AGTTTACTCCCTATCAGTGATAGAGAACGTATGTCGAGGTAGGCGTGTACGGTGGGCGCCTATAAAAGCA
GAGCTCGTTTAGTGAACCGTCAGATCGCCTGGAGCAATTCCACAACACTTTTGTCTTATACTT
